LOCUS       Exported 9120 bp ds-DNA circular SYN 12-MAY-2021
DEFINITION  synthetic circular DNA
ACCESSION   .
VERSION     .
KEYWORDS    Tet-O-FUW-EGFP
SOURCE      synthetic DNA construct
  ORGANISM  synthetic DNA construct
REFERENCE   1 (bases 1 to 9120)
  AUTHORS   Vierbuchen T, Ostermeier A, Pang ZP, Kokubu Y, Sudhof TC, Wernig M
  TITLE     Direct conversion of fibroblasts to functional neurons by defined
            factors.
  JOURNAL   Nature. 2010 Feb 25. 463(7284):1035-41.
  PUBMED    20107439
REFERENCE   2 (bases 1 to 9120)
  AUTHORS   .
  TITLE     Direct Submission
  JOURNAL   Exported May 12, 2021 from SnapGene Server 1.1.58
            http://www.snapgene.com
FEATURES             Location/Qualifiers
     source          1..9120
                     /organism="synthetic DNA construct"
                     /mol_type="other DNA"
     primer_bind     complement(46..65)
                     /label=pRS-marker
                     /note="pRS vectors, use to sequence yeast selectable
                     marker"
     enhancer        237..616
                     /label=CMV enhancer
                     /note="human cytomegalovirus immediate early enhancer"
     promoter        618..816
                     /label=CMV promoter
                     /note="human cytomegalovirus (CMV) immediate early
                     promoter"
     primer_bind     771..791
                     /label=CMV-F
                     /note="Human CMV immediate early promoter, forward primer"
     LTR             834..1014
                     /label=5' LTR (truncated)
                     /note="truncated 5' long terminal repeat (LTR) from HIV-1"
     misc_feature    1061..1186
                     /label=HIV-1 Psi
                     /note="packaging signal of human immunodeficiency virus
                     type 1"
     misc_feature    1679..1912
                     /label=RRE
                     /note="The Rev response element (RRE) of HIV-1 allows for
                     Rev-dependent mRNA export from the nucleus to the
                     cytoplasm."
     CDS             2097..2141
                     /codon_start=1
                     /product="antigenic peptide corresponding to amino acids
                     655 to 669 of the HIV envelope protein gp41 (Lutje Hulsik
                     et al., 2013)"
                     /label=gp41 peptide
                     /note="recognized by the 2H10 single-chain llama nanobody"
                     /translation="KNEQELLELDKWASL"
     misc_feature    2439..2556
                     /label=cPPT/CTS
                     /note="central polypurine tract and central termination
                     sequence of HIV-1"
     protein_bind    2613..2883
                     /label=tetracycline response element
                     /bound_moiety="tetracycline repressor TetR"
                     /note="contains seven copies of the tetracycline operator
                     tetO"
     promoter        2916..2954
                     /label=minimal CMV promoter
                     /note="human cytomegalovirus (CMV) immediate early
                     promoter"
     primer_bind     2951..2975
                     /label=LNCX
                     /note="Human CMV promoter, forward primer"
     regulatory      3055..3064
                     /regulatory_class="other"
                     /note="vertebrate consensus sequence for strong initiation
                     of translation (Kozak, 1987)"
     CDS             3061..3780
                     /codon_start=1
                     /product="the original enhanced GFP (Yang et al., 1996)"
                     /label=EGFP
                     /note="mammalian codon-optimized"
                     /translation="MVSKGEELFTGVVPILVELDGDVNGHKFSVSGEGEGDATYGKLTL
                     KFICTTGKLPVPWPTLVTTLTYGVQCFSRYPDHMKQHDFFKSAMPEGYVQERTIFFKDD
                     GNYKTRAEVKFEGDTLVNRIELKGIDFKEDGNILGHKLEYNYNSHNVYIMADKQKNGIK
                     VNFKIRHNIEDGSVQLADHYQQNTPIGDGPVLLPDNHYLSTQSALSKDPNEKRDHMVLL
                     EFVTAAGITLGMDELYK"
     CDS             3061..3777
                     /codon_start=1
                     /product="enhanced GFP"
                     /label=EGFP
                     /translation="MVSKGEELFTGVVPILVELDGDVNGHKFSVSGEGEGDATYGKLTL
                     KFICTTGKLPVPWPTLVTTLTYGVQCFSRYPDHMKQHDFFKSAMPEGYVQERTIFFKDD
                     GNYKTRAEVKFEGDTLVNRIELKGIDFKEDGNILGHKLEYNYNSHNVYIMADKQKNGIK
                     VNFKIRHNIEDGSVQLADHYQQNTPIGDGPVLLPDNHYLSTQSALSKDPNEKRDHMVLL
                     EFVTAAGITLGMDELYK"
     primer_bind     complement(3106..3127)
                     /label=EGFP-N
                     /note="EGFP, reverse primer"
     primer_bind     complement(3367..3386)
                     /label=EXFP-R
                     /note="For distinguishing EGFP variants, reverse primer"
     primer_bind     3714..3735
                     /label=EGFP-C
                     /note="EGFP, forward primer"
     misc_feature    3811..4399
                     /label=WPRE
                     /note="woodchuck hepatitis virus posttranscriptional
                     regulatory element"
     primer_bind     complement(3864..3884)
                     /label=WPRE-R
                     /note="WPRE, reverse primer"
     CDS             complement(4282..4293)
                     /codon_start=1
                     /product="Factor Xa recognition and cleavage site"
                     /label=Factor Xa site
                     /translation="IEGR"
     primer_bind     complement(4402..4418)
                     /label=KS primer
                     /note="common sequencing primer, one of multiple similar
                     variants"
     primer_bind     complement(4403..4419)
                     /label=pBluescriptKS
                     /note="For pBluescript vector"
     LTR             4924..5104
                     /label=5' LTR (truncated)
                     /note="truncated 5' long terminal repeat (LTR) from HIV-1"
     primer_bind     complement(5130..5147)
                     /label=BGH-rev
                     /note="Bovine growth hormone terminator, reverse primer.
                     Also called BGH reverse"
     polyA_signal    5136..5360
                     /label=bGH poly(A) signal
                     /note="bovine growth hormone polyadenylation signal"
     rep_origin      5406..5834
                     /direction=RIGHT
                     /label=f1 ori
                     /note="f1 bacteriophage origin of replication; arrow
                     indicates direction of (+) strand synthesis"
     primer_bind     complement(5493..5512)
                     /label=F1ori-R
                     /note="F1 origin, reverse primer"
     primer_bind     5703..5724
                     /label=F1ori-F
                     /note="F1 origin, forward primer"
     primer_bind     complement(5843..5863)
                     /label=pBABE 3'
                     /note="SV40 enhancer, reverse primer for pBABE vectors"
     promoter        5848..6177
                     /label=SV40 promoter
                     /note="SV40 enhancer and early promoter"
     rep_origin      6028..6163
                     /label=SV40 ori
                     /note="SV40 origin of replication"
     primer_bind     6090..6109
                     /label=SV40pro-F
                     /note="SV40 promoter/origin, forward primer"
     promoter        6225..6272
                     /label=EM7 promoter
                     /note="synthetic bacterial promoter "
     CDS             6291..6665
                     /codon_start=1
                     /gene="Sh ble from Streptoalloteichus hindustanus"
                     /product="antibiotic-binding protein"
                     /label=BleoR
                     /note="confers resistance to bleomycin, phleomycin, and
                     Zeocin(TM)"
                     /translation="MAKLTSAVPVLTARDVAGAVEFWTDRLGFSRDFVEDDFAGVVRDD
                     VTLFISAVQDQVVPDNTLAWVWVRGLDELYAEWSEVVSTNFRDASGPAMTEIGEQPWGR
                     EFALRDPAGNCVHFVAEEQD"
     polyA_signal    6795..6916
                     /label=SV40 poly(A) signal
                     /note="SV40 polyadenylation signal"
     primer_bind     complement(6832..6851)
                     /label=SV40pA-R
                     /note="SV40 polyA, reverse primer"
     primer_bind     6886..6905
                     /label=EBV-rev
                     /note="SV40 polyA terminator, reverse primer"
     primer_bind     complement(6965..6981)
                     /label=M13 rev
                     /note="common sequencing primer, one of multiple similar
                     variants"
     primer_bind     complement(6965..6981)
                     /label=M13 Reverse
                     /note="In lacZ gene. Also called M13-rev"
     primer_bind     complement(6978..7000)
                     /label=M13/pUC Reverse
                     /note="In lacZ gene"
     protein_bind    6989..7005
                     /label=lac operator
                     /bound_moiety="lac repressor encoded by lacI"
                     /note="The lac repressor binds to the lac operator to
                     inhibit transcription in E. coli. This inhibition can be
                     relieved by adding lactose or
                     isopropyl-beta-D-thiogalactopyranoside (IPTG)."
     promoter        complement(7013..7043)
                     /label=lac promoter
                     /note="promoter for the E. coli lac operon"
     protein_bind    7058..7079
                     /label=CAP binding site
                     /bound_moiety="E. coli catabolite activator protein"
                     /note="CAP binding activates transcription in the presence
                     of cAMP."
     primer_bind     complement(7196..7213)
                     /label=L4440
                     /note="L4440 vector, forward primer"
     rep_origin      complement(7367..7955)
                     /direction=LEFT
                     /label=ori
                     /note="high-copy-number ColE1/pMB1/pBR322/pUC origin of
                     replication"
     primer_bind     complement(7447..7466)
                     /label=pBR322ori-F
                     /note="pBR322 origin, forward primer"
     CDS             complement(8126..8986)
                     /codon_start=1
                     /gene="bla"
                     /product="beta-lactamase"
                     /label=AmpR
                     /note="confers resistance to ampicillin, carbenicillin, and
                     related antibiotics"
                     /translation="MSIQHFRVALIPFFAAFCLPVFAHPETLVKVKDAEDQLGARVGYI
                     ELDLNSGKILESFRPEERFPMMSTFKVLLCGAVLSRIDAGQEQLGRRIHYSQNDLVEYS
                     PVTEKHLTDGMTVRELCSAAITMSDNTAANLLLTTIGGPKELTAFLHNMGDHVTRLDRW
                     EPELNEAIPNDERDTTMPVAMATTLRKLLTGELLTLASRQQLIDWMEADKVAGPLLRSA
                     LPAGWFIADKSGAGERGSRGIIAALGPDGKPSRIVVIYTTGSQATMDERNRQIAEIGAS
                     LIKHW"
     primer_bind     8749..8768
                     /label=Amp-R
                     /note="Ampicillin resistance gene, reverse primer"
     promoter        complement(8987..9091)
                     /gene="bla"
                     /label=AmpR promoter
ORIGIN
        1 tcgacggatc gggagatctc ccgatcccct atggtgcact ctcagtacaa tctgctctga
       61 tgccgcatag ttaagccagt atctgctccc tgcttgtgtg ttggaggtcg ctgagtagtg
      121 cgcgagcaaa atttaagcta caacaaggca aggcttgacc gacaattgca tgaagaatct
      181 gcttagggtt aggcgttttg cgctgcttcg cgatgtacgg gccagatata cgcgttgaca
      241 ttgattattg actagttatt aatagtaatc aattacgggg tcattagttc atagcccata
      301 tatggagttc cgcgttacat aacttacggt aaatggcccg cctggctgac cgcccaacga
      361 cccccgccca ttgacgtcaa taatgacgta tgttcccata gtaacgccaa tagggacttt
      421 ccattgacgt caatgggtgg agtatttacg gtaaactgcc cacttggcag tacatcaagt
      481 gtatcatatg ccaagtacgc cccctattga cgtcaatgac ggtaaatggc ccgcctggca
      541 ttatgcccag tacatgacct tatgggactt tcctacttgg cagtacatct acgtattagt
      601 catcgctatt accatggtga tgcggttttg gcagtacatc aatgggcgtg gatagcggtt
      661 tgactcacgg ggatttccaa gtctccaccc cattgacgtc aatgggagtt tgttttggca
      721 ccaaaatcaa cgggactttc caaaatgtcg taacaactcc gccccattga cgcaaatggg
      781 cggtaggcgt gtacggtggg aggtctatat aagcagcgcg ttttgcctgt actgggtctc
      841 tctggttaga ccagatctga gcctgggagc tctctggcta actagggaac ccactgctta
      901 agcctcaata aagcttgcct tgagtgcttc aagtagtgtg tgcccgtctg ttgtgtgact
      961 ctggtaacta gagatccctc agaccctttt agtcagtgtg gaaaatctct agcagtggcg
     1021 cccgaacagg gacttgaaag cgaaagggaa accagaggag ctctctcgac gcaggactcg
     1081 gcttgctgaa gcgcgcacgg caagaggcga ggggcggcga ctggtgagta cgccaaaaat
     1141 tttgactagc ggaggctaga aggagagaga tgggtgcgag agcgtcagta ttaagcgggg
     1201 gagaattaga tcgcgatggg aaaaaattcg gttaaggcca gggggaaaga aaaaatataa
     1261 attaaaacat atagtatggg caagcaggga gctagaacga ttcgcagtta atcctggcct
     1321 gttagaaaca tcagaaggct gtagacaaat actgggacag ctacaaccat cccttcagac
     1381 aggatcagaa gaacttagat cattatataa tacagtagca accctctatt gtgtgcatca
     1441 aaggatagag ataaaagaca ccaaggaagc tttagacaag atagaggaag agcaaaacaa
     1501 aagtaagacc accgcacagc aagcggccgc tgatcttcag acctggagga ggagatatga
     1561 gggacaattg gagaagtgaa ttatataaat ataaagtagt aaaaattgaa ccattaggag
     1621 tagcacccac caaggcaaag agaagagtgg tgcagagaga aaaaagagca gtgggaatag
     1681 gagctttgtt ccttgggttc ttgggagcag caggaagcac tatgggcgca gcgtcaatga
     1741 cgctgacggt acaggccaga caattattgt ctggtatagt gcagcagcag aacaatttgc
     1801 tgagggctat tgaggcgcaa cagcatctgt tgcaactcac agtctggggc atcaagcagc
     1861 tccaggcaag aatcctggct gtggaaagat acctaaagga tcaacagctc ctggggattt
     1921 ggggttgctc tggaaaactc atttgcacca ctgctgtgcc ttggaatgct agttggagta
     1981 ataaatctct ggaacagatt tggaatcaca cgacctggat ggagtgggac agagaaatta
     2041 acaattacac aagcttaata cactccttaa ttgaagaatc gcaaaaccag caagaaaaga
     2101 atgaacaaga attattggaa ttagataaat gggcaagttt gtggaattgg tttaacataa
     2161 caaattggct gtggtatata aaattattca taatgatagt aggaggcttg gtaggtttaa
     2221 gaatagtttt tgctgtactt tctatagtga atagagttag gcagggatat tcaccattat
     2281 cgtttcagac ccacctccca accccgaggg gacccgacag gcccgaagga atagaagaag
     2341 aaggtggaga gagagacaga gacagatcca ttcgattagt gaacggatcg gcactgcgtg
     2401 cgccaattct gcagacaaat ggcagtattc atccacaatt ttaaaagaaa aggggggatt
     2461 ggggggtaca gtgcagggga aagaatagta gacataatag caacagacat acaaactaaa
     2521 gaattacaaa aacaaattac aaaaattcaa aattttcggg tttattacag ggacagcaga
     2581 gatccagttt ggttagatct cgagtttacc actccctatc agtgatagag aaaagtgaaa
     2641 gtcgagttta ccactcccta tcagtgatag agaaaagtga aagtcgagtt taccactccc
     2701 tatcagtgat agagaaaagt gaaagtcgag tttaccactc cctatcagtg atagagaaaa
     2761 gtgaaagtcg agtttaccac tccctatcag tgatagagaa aagtgaaagt cgagtttacc
     2821 actccctatc agtgatagag aaaagtgaaa gtcgagttta ccactcccta tcagtgatag
     2881 agaaaagtga aagtcgagct cggtacccgg gtcgaggtag gcgtgtacgg tgggaggcct
     2941 atataagcag agctcgttta gtgaaccgtc agatcgcctg gagacgccat ccacgctgtt
     3001 ttgacctcca tagaagacac cgggaccgat ccagcctccg cggccccgaa ttccgccacc
     3061 atggtgagca agggcgagga gctgttcacc ggggtggtgc ccatcctggt cgagctggac
     3121 ggcgacgtaa acggccacaa gttcagcgtg tccggcgagg gcgagggcga tgccacctac
     3181 ggcaagctga ccctgaagtt catctgcacc accggcaagc tgcccgtgcc ctggcccacc
     3241 ctcgtgacca ccctgaccta cggcgtgcag tgcttcagcc gctaccccga ccacatgaag
     3301 cagcacgact tcttcaagtc cgccatgccc gaaggctacg tccaggagcg caccatcttc
     3361 ttcaaggacg acggcaacta caagacccgc gccgaggtga agttcgaggg cgacaccctg
     3421 gtgaaccgca tcgagctgaa gggcatcgac ttcaaggagg acggcaacat cctggggcac
     3481 aagctggagt acaactacaa cagccacaac gtctatatca tggccgacaa gcagaagaac
     3541 ggcatcaagg tgaacttcaa gatccgccac aacatcgagg acggcagcgt gcagctcgcc
     3601 gaccactacc agcagaacac ccccatcggc gacggccccg tgctgctgcc cgacaaccac
     3661 tacctgagca cccagtccgc cctgagcaaa gaccccaacg agaagcgcga tcacatggtc
     3721 ctgctggagt tcgtgaccgc cgccgggatc actctcggca tggacgagct gtacaagtaa
     3781 acgcgtgaat tcgatatcaa gcttatcgat aatcaacctc tggattacaa aatttgtgaa
     3841 agattgactg gtattcttaa ctatgttgct ccttttacgc tatgtggata cgctgcttta
     3901 atgcctttgt atcatgctat tgcttcccgt atggctttca ttttctcctc cttgtataaa
     3961 tcctggttgc tgtctcttta tgaggagttg tggcccgttg tcaggcaacg tggcgtggtg
     4021 tgcactgtgt ttgctgacgc aacccccact ggttggggca ttgccaccac ctgtcagctc
     4081 ctttccggga ctttcgcttt ccccctccct attgccacgg cggaactcat cgccgcctgc
     4141 cttgcccgct gctggacagg ggctcggctg ttgggcactg acaattccgt ggtgttgtcg
     4201 gggaaatcat cgtcctttcc ttggctgctc gcctgtgttg ccacctggat tctgcgcggg
     4261 acgtccttct gctacgtccc ttcggccctc aatccagcgg accttccttc ccgcggcctg
     4321 ctgccggctc tgcggcctct tccgcgtctt cgccttcgcc ctcagacgag tcggatctcc
     4381 ctttgggccg cctccccgca tcgataccgt cgacctcgag acctagaaaa acatggagca
     4441 atcacaagta gcaatacagc agctaccaat gctgattgtg cctggctaga agcacaagag
     4501 gaggaggagg tgggttttcc agtcacacct caggtacctt taagaccaat gacttacaag
     4561 gcagctgtag atcttagcca ctttttaaaa gaaaaggggg gactggaagg gctaattcac
     4621 tcccaacgaa gacaagatat ccttgatctg tggatctacc acacacaagg ctacttccct
     4681 gattggcaga actacacacc agggccaggg atcagatatc cactgacctt tggatggtgc
     4741 tacaagctag taccagttga gcaagagaag gtagaagaag ccaatgaagg agagaacacc
     4801 cgcttgttac accctgtgag cctgcatggg atggatgacc cggagagaga agtattagag
     4861 tggaggtttg acagccgcct agcatttcat cacatggccc gagagctgca tccggactgt
     4921 actgggtctc tctggttaga ccagatctga gcctgggagc tctctggcta actagggaac
     4981 ccactgctta agcctcaata aagcttgcct tgagtgcttc aagtagtgtg tgcccgtctg
     5041 ttgtgtgact ctggtaacta gagatccctc agaccctttt agtcagtgtg gaaaatctct
     5101 agcagggccc gtttaaaccc gctgatcagc ctcgactgtg ccttctagtt gccagccatc
     5161 tgttgtttgc ccctcccccg tgccttcctt gaccctggaa ggtgccactc ccactgtcct
     5221 ttcctaataa aatgaggaaa ttgcatcgca ttgtctgagt aggtgtcatt ctattctggg
     5281 gggtggggtg gggcaggaca gcaaggggga ggattgggaa gacaatagca ggcatgctgg
     5341 ggatgcggtg ggctctatgg cttctgaggc ggaaagaacc agctggggct ctagggggta
     5401 tccccnnnnn nnnnnnnnnn nnnnnnnnnn nnnnnnnnnn nnnnnnnnnn nnnnnnnnnn
     5461 nnnnnnnnnn nnnnnnnnnn nnnnnnnnnn nnnnnnnnnn nnnnnnnnnn nnnnnnnnnn
     5521 nnnnnnnnnc nnnnnnnnnn nnnnnnnnnn nnnnnnnnnn nnnnnnnnnn nnnnnnnnnn
     5581 nnnnnnnnnn nnnnnnnnnn nnnnnnnnnn nnnnnnnnnn nannnnnnnn nnnnnnnnnn
     5641 nnnnnnnnnn nnnnnnnnnn nnnnnnnnnn ncctttgacg ttggagtcca cgttctttaa
     5701 tagtggactc ttgttccaaa ctggaacaac actcaaccct atctcggtct attcttttga
     5761 tttataaggg attttgccga tttcggccta ttggttaaaa aatgagctga tttaacaaaa
     5821 atttaacgcg aattaattct gtggaatgtg tgtcagttag ggtgtggaaa gtccccaggc
     5881 tccccagcag gcagaagtat gcaaagcatg catctcaatt agtcagcaac caggtgtgga
     5941 aagtccccag gctccccagc aggcagaagt atgcaaagca tgcatctcaa ttagtcagca
     6001 accatagtcc cgcccctaac tccgcccatc ccgcccctaa ctccgcccag ttccgcccat
     6061 tctccgcccc atggctgact aatttttttt atttatgcag aggccgaggc cgcctctgcc
     6121 tctgagctat tccagaagta gtgaggaggc ttttttggag gcctaggctt ttgcaaaaag
     6181 ctcccgggag cttgtatatc cattttcgga tctgatcagc acgtgttgac aattaatcat
     6241 cggcatagta tatcggcata gtataatacg acaaggtgag gaactaaacc atggccaagt
     6301 tgaccagtgc cgttccggtg ctcaccgcgc gcgacgtcgc cggagcggtc gagttctgga
     6361 ccgaccggct cgggttctcc cgggacttcg tggaggacga cttcgccggt gtggtccggg
     6421 acgacgtgac cctgttcatc agcgcggtcc aggaccaggt ggtgccggac aacaccctgg
     6481 cctgggtgtg ggtgcgcggc ctggacgagc tgtacgccga gtggtcggag gtcgtgtcca
     6541 cgaacttccg ggacgcctcc gggccggcca tgaccgagat cggcgagcag ccgtgggggc
     6601 gggagttcgc cctgcgcgac ccggccggca actgcgtgca cttcgtggcc gaggagcagg
     6661 actgacacgt gctacgagat ttcgattcca ccgccgcctt ctatgaaagg ttgggcttcg
     6721 gaatcgtttt ccgggacgcc ggctggatga tcctccagcg cggggatctc atgctggagt
     6781 tcttcgccca ccccaacttg tttattgcag cttataatgg ttacaaataa agcaatagca
     6841 tcacaaattt cacaaataaa gcattttttt cactgcattc tagttgtggt ttgtccaaac
     6901 tcatcaatgt atcttatcat gtctgtatac cgtcgacctc tagctagagc ttggcgtaat
     6961 catggtcata gctgtttcct gtgtgaaatt gttatccgct cacaattcca cacaacatac
     7021 gagccggaag cataaagtgt aaagcctggg gtgcctaatg agtgagctaa ctcacattaa
     7081 ttgcgttgcg ctcactgccc gctttccagt cgggaaacct gtcgtgccag ctgcattaat
     7141 gaatcggcca acgcgcgggg agaggcggtt tgcgtattgg gcgctcttcc gcttcctcgc
     7201 tcactgactc gctgcgctcg gtcgttcggc tgcggcgagc ggtatcagct cactcaaagg
     7261 cggtaatacg gttatccaca gaatcagggg ataacgcagg aaagaacatg tgagcaaaag
     7321 gccagcaaaa ggccaggaac cgtaaaaagg ccgcgttgct ggcgtttttc cataggctcc
     7381 gcccccctga cgagcatcac aaaaatcgac gctcaagtca gaggtggcga aacccgacag
     7441 gactataaag ataccaggcg tttccccctg gaagctccct cgtgcgctct cctgttccga
     7501 ccctgccgct taccggatac ctgtccgcct ttctcccttc gggaagcgtg gcgctttctc
     7561 atagctcacg ctgtaggtat ctcagttcgg tgtaggtcgt tcgctccaag ctgggctgtg
     7621 tgcacgaacc ccccgttcag cccgaccgct gcgccttatc cggtaactat cgtcttgagt
     7681 ccaacccggt aagacacgac ttatcgccac tggcagcagc cactggtaac aggattagca
     7741 gagcgaggta tgtaggcggt gctacagagt tcttgaagtg gtggcctaac tacggctaca
     7801 ctagaagaac agtatttggt atctgcgctc tgctgaagcc agttaccttc ggaaaaagag
     7861 ttggtagctc ttgatccggc aaacaaacca ccgctggtag cggtggtttt tttgtttgca
     7921 agcagcagat tacgcgcaga aaaaaaggat ctcaagaaga tcctttgatc ttttctacgg
     7981 ggtctgacgc tcagtggaac gaaaactcac gttaagggat tttggtcatg agattatcaa
     8041 aaaggatctt cacctagatc cttttaaatt aaaaatgaag ttttaaatca atctaaagta
     8101 tatatgagta aacttggtct gacagttacc aatgcttaat cagtgaggca cctatctcag
     8161 cgatctgtct atttcgttca tccatagttg cctgactccc cgtcgtgtag ataactacga
     8221 tacgggaggg cttaccatct ggccccagtg ctgcaatgat accgcgagac ccacgctcac
     8281 cggctccaga tttatcagca ataaaccagc cagccggaag ggccgagcgc agaagtggtc
     8341 ctgcaacttt atccgcctcc atccagtcta ttaattgttg ccgggaagct agagtaagta
     8401 gttcgccagt taatagtttg cgcaacgttg ttgccattgc tacaggcatc gtggtgtcac
     8461 gctcgtcgtt tggtatggct tcattcagct ccggttccca acgatcaagg cgagttacat
     8521 gatcccccat gttgtgcaaa aaagcggtta gctccttcgg tcctccgatc gttgtcagaa
     8581 gtaagttggc cgcagtgtta tcactcatgg ttatggcagc actgcataat tctcttactg
     8641 tcatgccatc cgtaagatgc ttttctgtga ctggtgagta ctcaaccaag tcattctgag
     8701 aatagtgtat gcggcgaccg agttgctctt gcccggcgtc aatacgggat aataccgcgc
     8761 cacatagcag aactttaaaa gtgctcatca ttggaaaacg ttcttcgggg cgaaaactct
     8821 caaggatctt accgctgttg agatccagtt cgatgtaacc cactcgtgca cccaactgat
     8881 cttcagcatc ttttactttc accagcgttt ctgggtgagc aaaaacagga aggcaaaatg
     8941 ccgcaaaaaa gggaataagg gcgacacgga aatgttgaat actcatactc ttcctttttc
     9001 aatattattg aagcatttat cagggttatt gtctcatgag cggatacata tttgaatgta
     9061 tttagaaaaa taaacaaata ggggttccgc gcacatttcc ccgaaaagtg ccacctgacg
//
