[The description below was written by a language model from this plasmid's Addgene catalogue record and the feature table of its GenBank file.]
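Description:
Tet-O-FUW-EGFP is a lentiviral transfer plasmid of about 9.1 kb for tetracycline/doxycycline-regulated expression of enhanced GFP in mammalian cells. It is built on the Tet-O-FUW backbone and propagated in E. coli at high copy from a ColE1/pUC-type origin under ampicillin selection; a recombination-deficient strain is the recorded host, as is usual for LTR-containing plasmids. The backbone also carries an f1 origin and, outside the viral genome, an SV40 promoter/origin and EM7 promoter driving a bleomycin/Zeocin resistance gene with an SV40 poly(A) signal.

The viral cassette begins with a CMV enhancer/promoter fused to a truncated HIV-1 5' LTR, which allows Tat-independent production of genomic RNA in packaging cells. This is followed by the Psi packaging signal, the Rev response element for nuclear export of unspliced RNA, and the cPPT/CTS, which improves nuclear import of the genome. The internal expression unit consists of a tetracycline response element with seven tetO copies upstream of a minimal CMV promoter, a Kozak sequence, and the mammalian codon-optimised EGFP coding sequence (derived from the A. victoria protein), cloned between EcoRI sites. A WPRE downstream enhances transcript stability and expression. A second truncated LTR and a bGH poly(A) signal close the cassette. EGFP expression therefore depends on a tetracycline-controlled transactivator, which this plasmid does not encode and must be supplied separately.

The plasmid comes from work on converting fibroblasts into neurons with defined factors, where an inducible EGFP virus would plausibly serve as a control or infection reporter, although the record does not state this. A second, 309 bp record covers only a fragment of the EGFP region.
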