Addgene plasmid #30130: Tet-O-FUW-EGFP
Depositing lab: Marius Wernig. Depositing organization: Stanford University. Publication: Direct conversion of fibroblasts to functional neurons by defined factors. Vierbuchen T, Ostermeier A, Pang ZP, Kokubu Y, Sudhof TC, Wernig M. Nature. 2010 Feb 25. 463(7284):1035-41. 10.1038/nature08797 PubMed 20107439.
Backbone
  Vector backbone: Tet-O-FUW
  Backbone size w/o insert (bp): 8373
  Vector type: Mammalian Expression, Lentiviral
Growth in bacteria
  Bacterial resistance: Ampicillin, 100 μg/mL
  Growth temperature: 37°C
  Growth strain: Stbl3
  Copy number: High Copy
Gene/Insert
  Gene/Insert name: Enhanced green fluorescent protein
  Species: A. victoria
  Insert size (bp): 728
  Cloning method: Restriction Enzyme; 5′ cloning site EcoR1 (not destroyed); 3′ cloning site EcoR1 (not destroyed)
  Sequencing primers: 5′ LNCX; 3′ WPRE-R
Terms and licenses: Academic/Nonprofit Terms; Industry Terms: Not Available to Industry
How to cite: Tet-O-FUW-EGFP was a gift from Marius Wernig (Addgene plasmid # 30130 ; http://n2t.net/addgene:30130 ; RRID:Addgene_30130)
