LOCUS       Exported 309 bp ds-DNA linear SYN 18-MAY-2021
DEFINITION  synthetic linear DNA
ACCESSION   .
VERSION     .
KEYWORDS    Tet-O-FUW-EGFP
SOURCE      synthetic DNA construct
  ORGANISM  synthetic DNA construct
REFERENCE   1 (bases 1 to 309)
  AUTHORS   Vierbuchen T, Ostermeier A, Pang ZP, Kokubu Y, Sudhof TC, Wernig M
  TITLE     Direct conversion of fibroblasts to functional neurons by defined
            factors.
  JOURNAL   Nature. 2010 Feb 25. 463(7284):1035-41.
  PUBMED    20107439
REFERENCE   2 (bases 1 to 309)
  AUTHORS   .
  TITLE     Direct Submission
  JOURNAL   Exported May 18, 2021 from SnapGene Server 1.1.58
            http://www.snapgene.com
FEATURES             Location/Qualifiers
     source          1..309
                     /organism="synthetic DNA construct"
                     /mol_type="other DNA"
     primer_bind     complement(99..120)
                     /label=EGFP-C
                     /note="EGFP, forward primer"
ORIGIN
        1 attttgtaat ccagaggttg attatcgata agcttgatat cgaattcacg cgtttacttg
       61 tacagctcgt ccatgccgag agtgatcccg gcggcggtca cgaactccag caggaccatg
      121 tgatcgcgct tctcgttggg gtctttgctc agggcggact gggtgctcag gtagtggttg
      181 tcgggcagca gcacggggcc gtcgccgatg ggggtgttct gctggtagtg gtcggcgagc
      241 tgcacgctgc cgtcctcgat gttgtggcgg atcttgaagt tcaccttgat gccgttcttc
      301 tgcttgtcg
//
