>Addgene plasmid #30130 | Tet-O-FUW-EGFP | addgene partial sequence | sequence record 35179 | 30130 with EGFP-N
CCTTGCTCACCATGGTGGCGGAATTCGGGGCCGCGGAGGCTGGATCGGTCCCGGTGTCTTCTATGGAGGT
CAAAACAGCGTGGATGGCGTCTCCAGGCGATCTGACGGTTCACTAAACGAGCTCTGCTTATATAGGCCTC
CCACCGTACACGCCTACCTCGACCCGGGTACCGAGCTCGACTTTCACTTTTCTCTATCACTGATAGGGAG
TGGTAAACTCGACTTTCACTTTTCTCTATCACTGATAGGGAGTGGTAAACTCGACTTTCACTTTTCTCTA
TCACTGATAGGGAGTGGTAAACTCGACTTTCACTTTTCTCTATCACTGATAGGGAGTGGTAAACTCGACT
TTCACTTTTCTCTATCACTGATAGGGAGTGGTAAACTCGACTTTCACTTTTCTCTATCACTGATAGGGAG
TGGTAAACTCGACTTTCACTTTTCTCTATCACTGATAGGGAGTGGTAAACTCGAGATCTAACCAAACTGG
ATCTCTGCTGTCCCTGTAATAAACCCGAAAATTTTGAATTTTTGTAATTTGTTTTTGTAATTCTTTAGTT
TGTATGTCTGTTGCTATTATGTCTACTATTCTTTCCCCTGCACTGTACCCCCCAATCCCCCCTTTTCTTT
TAAAATTGTGGATGAATACTGCCATTTGTCTGCAGAATTGGCGCACGCAGTGCCGATCCGTTCACTAATC
GAATGGATCTGTCTCTGTCTCTCTCTCCACCTTCTTCTTCTATTCCTTCGGGCCTGTCGGGTCCCCTCGG
G
